Addgene plasmid #50318: pICSL50015
Purpose: Please note- this plasmid is currently not distributed in the MoClo Plant Parts Kit (# 1000000047)
Depositing lab: Nicola Patron. Depositing organization: Sainsbury Laboratory, Norwich. Publication: A golden gate modular cloning toolbox for plants. Engler C, Youles M, Gruetzner R, Ehnert TM, Werner S, Jones JD, Patron NJ, Marillonnet S. ACS Synth Biol. 2014 Nov 21;3(11):839-43. doi: 10.1021/sb4001504. Epub 2014 Feb 20. PubMed 24933124.
Backbone
  Vector backbone: PAGM1301
  Vector type: plant expression
Growth in bacteria
  Bacterial resistance: Spectinomycin, 50 μg/mL
  Growth temperature: 37°C
  Growth strain: DH5alpha
  Copy number: High Copy
Gene/Insert
  Gene/Insert name: CDS, mNEON (Branchistoma lanceolatum)
  Mutation: BsaI/BbsI sites removed by point-mutation
  Cloning method: Restriction Enzyme; 5′ cloning site BpiI (destroyed during cloning); 3′ cloning site BpiI (destroyed during cloning)
Terms and licenses: Academic/Nonprofit Terms; Industry Terms: Not Available to Industry
Depositor comments: insert can be released with BsaI
How to cite: pICSL50015 was a gift from Nicola Patron (Addgene plasmid # 50318 ; http://n2t.net/addgene:50318 ; RRID:Addgene_50318)
