[The description below was written by a language model from this plasmid's Addgene catalogue record and pLannotate feature annotations shown in this document.]
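Description:
pICSL50015 is a small (about 3 kb) Golden Gate part plasmid from the plant MoClo modular cloning toolbox. It is built on the pAGM1301 backbone and catalogued as a plant expression vector. In practice it is a storage and donor plasmid, not a complete expression construct. The annotated features show no plant promoter, terminator or T-DNA borders, so the insert cannot be expressed in plants until it is assembled with other parts. The plasmid is propagated in E. coli from a high-copy ColE1/pUC-type origin. Selection is with spectinomycin through the aadA aminoglycoside adenylyltransferase gene, which lies downstream of a bla-type (AmpR) promoter. The short lacI, integrase and gentamicin acetyltransferase fragments flagged by the annotation are most likely leftover pieces of the backbone and resistance cassette, not functional genes.

The payload is the coding sequence of mNeonGreen, a bright, rapidly maturing monomeric green/yellow fluorescent protein derived from the lancelet Branchiostoma lanceolatum. Internal BsaI and BbsI (BpiI) recognition sites were removed by point mutation, so the sequence is compatible with type IIS assembly. The part was cloned into the backbone through BpiI sites that were destroyed in the process, and it can be released as a defined module with BsaI. This lets it be combined in a one-pot Golden Gate reaction with standard promoter, tag and terminator modules to build plant transcriptional units carrying a fluorescent reporter or fusion partner. The record does not state the exact fusion overhangs or the position class of the part. It does note that the plasmid is not currently distributed as part of the MoClo Plant Parts Kit.
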