Features (pLannotate 1.2.2; 7 found; start..end, strand, type, name):
      1..589     +  rep_origin     ori: high-copy-number ColE1/pMB1/pBR322/pUC origin of replication
    772..821     +  CDS            lacI (fragment): lac repressor; lacI; The lac repressor binds to the lac operator to inhibit transcription in E. coli. This inhibition can be relieved by adding lactose or isopropyl-β-D-thiogalactopyranoside (IPTG).
    841..1548    +  CDS            mNeonGreen: mNeonGreen is a basic (constitutively fluorescent) green/yellow fluorescent protein published in 2013, derived from Branchiostoma lanceolatum. It is reported to be a very rapidly-maturing monomer with moderate acid sensitivity.
   1677..1781    +  promoter       AmpR promoter: bla
   1772..1852    -  CDS            int (fragment): INT2_ECOLX - Protein inferred from homology: Swiss-Prot protein existence level 3. Putative integrase believed to be involved in the insertion of antibiotic resistance genes into plasmids and transposons. From Escherichia coli.
   1938..1994    +  CDS            GmR (fragment): gentamycin acetyltransferase; aacC1; confers resistance to gentamycin
   2001..2789    +  CDS            aadA: S3AD_ECOLX - Experimental evidence at protein level: Swiss-Prot protein existence level 1. Mediates bacterial resistance to the antibiotics streptomycin and spectinomycin. From Escherichia coli.
>Addgene plasmid #50318 | pICSL50015 | depositor full sequence | sequence record 75075 | Full Sequence
TTGAGATCCTTTTTTTCTGCGCGTAATCTGCTGCTTGCAAACAAAAAAACCACCGCTACCAGCGGTGGTT
TGTTTGCCGGATCAAGAGCTACCAACTCTTTTTCCGAAGGTAACTGGCTTCAGCAGAGCGCAGATACCAA
ATACTGTCCTTCTAGTGTAGCCGTAGTTAGGCCACCACTTCAAGAACTCTGTAGCACCGCCTACATACCT
CGCTCTGCTAATCCTGTTACCAGTGGCTGCTGCCAGTGGCGATAAGTCGTGTCTTACCGGGTTGGACTCA
AGACGATAGTTACCGGATAAGGCGCAGCGGTCGGGCTGAACGGGGGGTTCGTGCACACAGCCCAGCTTGG
AGCGAACGACCTACACCGAACTGAGATACCTACAGCGTGAGCTATGAGAAAGCGCCACGCTTCCCGAAGG
GAGAAAGGCGGACAGGTATCCGGTAAGCGGCAGGGTCGGAACAGGAGAGCGCACGAGGGAGCTTCCAGGG
GGAAACGCCTGGTATCTTTATAGTCCTGTCGGGTTTCGCCACCTCTGACTTGAGCGTCGATTTTTGTGAT
GCTCGTCAGGGGGGCGGAGCCTATGGAAAAACGCCAGCAACGCGGCCTTTTTACGGTTCCTGGCCTTTTG
CTGGCCTTTTGCTCACATGTTCTTTCCTGCGTTATCCCCTGATTCTGTGGATAACCGTATTACCGCCTTT
GAGTGAGCTGATACCGCTCGCCGCAGCCGAACGACCGAGCGCAGCGAGTCAGTGAGCGAGGAAGCGGAAG
AGCGCCCAATACGCAAACCGCCTCTCCCCGCGCGTTGGCCGATTCATTAATCACTCTGTGGTCTCATTCG
ATGGTGAGCAAGGGAGAGGAGGATAACATGGCCTCTCTCCCAGCTACACATGAGCTTCACATCTTTGGAT
CCATCAACGGTGTGGACTTTGACATGGTGGGTCAGGGAACCGGAAATCCAAATGATGGATATGAGGAGCT
TAACCTTAAGTCCACCAAGGGTGACCTCCAGTTCTCCCCATGGATTCTTGTCCCTCATATCGGATATGGA
TTCCATCAGTACCTTCCTTACCCTGACGGTATGTCTCCTTTCCAGGCCGCCATGGTTGATGGATCCGGAT
ACCAAGTCCATAGAACAATGCAGTTTGAAGATGGTGCCTCCCTTACTGTTAACTACAGATACACCTACGA
GGGAAGCCACATCAAAGGAGAGGCCCAGGTGAAGGGAACTGGTTTCCCTGCTGACGGTCCTGTGATGACC
AACTCTCTTACCGCTGCTGACTGGTGCAGGTCTAAGAAAACTTACCCTAACGACAAAACCATCATCAGTA
CCTTTAAGTGGAGTTACACCACTGGAAATGGTAAGAGATACAGAAGCACTGCTAGAACCACCTACACCTT
TGCCAAGCCAATGGCTGCTAACTATCTTAAGAACCAGCCTATGTACGTGTTCCGTAAGACTGAGCTCAAG
CACTCCAAGACCGAGCTCAACTTCAAGGAGTGGCAAAAGGCCTTTACCGATGTGATGGGAATGGACGAGC
TTTACAAGTAAGCTTTGAGACCACGAAGTGGCTCTTCAGTGGACGAAAGGGCCTCGTGATACGCCTATTT
TTATAGGTTAATGTCATGATAATAATGGTTTCTTAGACGTCAGGTGGCACTTTTCGGGGAAATGTGCGCG
GAACCCCTATTTGTTTATTTTTCTAAATACATTCAAATATGTATCCGCTCATGAGACAATAACCCTGATA
AATGCTTCAATAATATTGAAAAAGGAAGAGTATGCGCTCACGCAACTGGTCCAGAACCTTGACCGAACGC
AGCGGTGGTAACGGCGCAGTGGCGGTTTTCATGGCTTGTTATGACTGTTTTTTTGGGGTACAGTCTATGC
CTCGGGCATCCAAGCAGCAAGCGCGTTACGCCGTGGGTCGATGTTTGATGTTATGGAGCAGCAACGATGT
TACGCAGCAGGGCAGTCGCCCTAAAACAAAGTTAAACATCATGAGGGAAGCGGTGATCGCCGAAGTATCG
ACTCAACTATCAGAGGTAGTTGGCGTCATCGAGCGCCATCTCGAACCGACGTTGCTGGCCGTACATTTGT
ACGGCTCCGCAGTGGATGGCGGCCTGAAGCCACACAGCGATATTGATTTGCTGGTTACGGTGACCGTAAG
GCTTGATGAAACAACGCGGCGAGCTTTGATCAACGACCTTTTGGAAACTTCGGCTTCCCCTGGAGAGAGC
GAGATTCTCCGCGCTGTAGAAGTCACCATTGTTGTGCACGACGACATCATTCCGTGGCGTTATCCAGCTA
AGCGCGAACTGCAATTTGGAGAATGGCAGCGCAATGACATTCTTGCAGGTATCTTCGAGCCAGCCACGAT
CGACATTGATCTGGCTATCTTGCTGACAAAAGCAAGAGAACATAGCGTTGCCTTGGTAGGTCCAGCGGCG
GAGGAACTCTTTGATCCGGTTCCTGAACAGGATCTATTTGAGGCGCTAAATGAAACCTTAACGCTATGGA
ACTCGCCGCCCGACTGGGCTGGCGATGAGCGAAATGTAGTGCTTACGTTGTCCCGCATTTGGTACAGCGC
AGTAACCGGCAAAATCGCGCCGAAGGATGTCGCTGCCGACTGGGCAATGGAGCGCCTGCCGGCCCAGTAT
CAGCCCGTCATACTTGAAGCTAGACAGGCTTATCTTGGACAAGAAGAAGATCGCTTGGCCTCGCGCGCAG
ATCAGTTGGAAGAATTTGTCCATTACGTAAAAGGCGAGATCACCAAGGTAGTCGGCAAATAACTGTCAGA
CCAAGTTTACTCATATATACTTTAGATTGATTTAAAACTTCATTTTTAATTTAAAAGGATCTAGGTGAAG
ATCCTTTTTGATAATCTCATGACCAAAATCCCTTAACGTGAGTTTTCGTTCCACTGAGCGTCAGACCCCG
TAGAAAAGATCAAAGGATCTTC
