>Addgene plasmid #50318 | pICSL50015 | addgene partial sequence | sequence record 76435 | pBR322ori-F 5'-GGGAAACGCCTGGTATCTTT-3'
TCTGACTTGAGCGTCGATTTTTGTGATGCTCGTCAGGGGGGCGGAGCCTATGGAAAAACGCCAGCAACGC
GGCCTTTTTACGGTTCCTGGCCTTTTGCTGGCCTTTTGCTCACATGTTCTTTCCTGCGTTATCCCCTGAT
TCTGTGGATAACCGTATTACCGCCTTTGAGTGAGCTGATACCGCTCGCCGCAGCCGAACGACCGAGCGCA
GCGAGTCAGTGAGCGAGGAAGCGGAAGAGCGCCCAATACGCAAACCGCCTCTCCCCGCGCGTTGGCCGAT
TCATTAATCACTGTGGTCTCATTCGATGGTGAGCAAGGGAGAGGAGGATAACATGGCCTCTCTCCCAGCT
ACACATGAGCTTCACATCTTTGGATCCATCAACGGTGTGGACTTTGACATGGTGGGTCAGGGAACCGGAA
ATCCAAATGATGGATATGAGGAGCTTAACCTTAAGTCCACCAAGGGTGACCTCCAGTTCTCCCCATGGAT
TCTTGTCCCTCATATCGGATATGGATTCCATCAGTACCTTCCTTACCCTGACGGTATGTCTCCTTTCCAG
GCCGCCATGGTTGATGGATCCGGATACCAAGTCCATAGAACAATGCAGTTTGAAGATGGTGCCTCCCTTA
CTGTTAACTACAGATACACCTACGAGGGAAGCCACATCAAAGGAGAGGCCCAGGTGAAGGGAACTGGTTT
CCCTGCTGACGGTCCTGTGATGACCAACTCTCTTACCGCTGCTGACTGGTGCAGGTCTAAGAAAACTTAC
CCTAACGACAAAACCATCATCAGTACCTTTAAGTGGAGTTACACCACTGGAAATGGTAAGAGATACAGAA
GCACTGCTAGAACCACCTACACCTTTGCCAAGCCAATGGCTGCTAACTATCT
