>Addgene plasmid #50318 | pICSL50015 | addgene partial sequence | sequence record 76644 | Spect-R 5'-ACTTTGTTTTAGGGCGACTG-3'
CATCGACCCACGGCGTAACGCGCTTGCTGCTTGGATGCCCGAGGCATAGACTGTACCCCAAAAAAAAACA
GTCATAACAAGCCATGAAAACCGCCACTGCGCCGTTACCACCGCTGCGTTCGGTCAAGGTTCTGGACCAG
TTGCGTGAGCGCATACTCTTCCTTTTTCAATATTATTGAAGCATTTATCAGGGTTATTGTCTCATGAGCG
GATACATATTTGAATGTATTTAGAAAAATAAACAAATAGGGGTTCCGCGCACATTTCCCCGAAAAGTGCC
ACCTGACGTCTAAGAAACCATTATTATCATGACATTAACCTATAAAAATAGGCGTATCACGAGGCCCTTT
CGTCCACTGAAGAGCCACGTGGTCTCAAAGCTTACTTGTAAAGCTCGTCCATTCCCATCACATCGGTAAA
GGCCTTTTGCCACTCCTTGAAGTTGAGCTCGGTCTTGGAGTGCTTGAGCTCAGTCTTACGGAACACGTAC
ATAGGCTGGTTCTTAAGATAGTTAGCAGCCATTGGCTTGGCAAAGGTGTAGGTGGTTCTAGCAGTGCTTC
TGTATCTCTTACCATTTCCAGTGGTGTAACTCCACTTAAAGGTACTGATGATGGTTTTGTCGTTAGGGTA
AGTTTTCTTAGACCTGCACCAGTCAGCAGCGGTAAGAGAGTTGGTCATCACAGGACCGTCAGCAGGGAAA
CCAGTTCCCTTCACCTGGGCCTCTCCTTTGATGTGGCTTCCCTCGTAGGTGTATCTGTAGTTAACAGTAA
GGGAGGCACCATCTTCAAACTGCATTGTTCTATGGACTTGGTATCCGGATCCATCAACCATGGCGGCCTG
GAAAGGAGACATACCGTCAGGGTAAGGAAGGTACTGATGGAATCCATATCC
